Addgene plasmid #117329: pmiRGLO-CD164-201
Purpose: Dual luciferase assay for miRNA-targeted UTR
Depositing lab: Volker Busskamp. Depositing organization: Technische Universitaet Dresden. Publication: Combined Experimental and System-Level Analyses Reveal the Complex Regulatory Network of miR-124 during Human Neurogenesis. Kutsche LK, Gysi DM, Fallmann J, Lenk K, Petri R, Swiersy A, Klapper SD, Pircs K, Khattak S, Stadler PF, Jakobsson J, Nowick K, Busskamp V. Cell Syst. 2018 Sep 28. pii: S2405-4712(18)30358-2. doi: 10.1016/j.cels.2018.08.011. PubMed 30292704.
Backbone
  Vector backbone: pmiRGLO
  Backbone manufacturer: Promega
  Backbone size w/o insert (bp): 7334
  Vector type: Mammalian Expression, Luciferase
  Selectable markers: Neomycin (select with G418)
Growth in bacteria
  Bacterial resistance: Ampicillin, 100 μg/mL
  Growth temperature: 37°C
  Growth strain: DH5alpha
  Copy number: High Copy
Gene/Insert
  Gene/Insert name: 3' UTR CD164-201
  Species: H. sapiens (human)
  Insert size (bp): 2333
  Promoter: Murine PGK-1
  Tag / fusion protein: luciferase (N terminal on backbone)
  Cloning method: Gibson Cloning
  Sequencing primers: 5′ Fluc-F1 (AGAAGCTGCGCGGTGGTGTTGTG); 3′ T7terminal
Terms and licenses: Academic/Nonprofit Terms; Industry Terms: Not Available to Industry
Depositor comments: 5' NheI cloning site destroyed, 3' XbaI cloning site destroyed
How to cite: pmiRGLO-CD164-201 was a gift from Volker Busskamp (Addgene plasmid # 117329 ; http://n2t.net/addgene:117329 ; RRID:Addgene_117329)
