[The description below was written by a language model from this plasmid's Addgene catalogue record and pLannotate feature annotations shown in this document.]
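Description:
pmiRGLO-CD164-201 is a mammalian dual-luciferase reporter plasmid built on the Promega pmiRGLO backbone and designed to test whether a microRNA acts on a particular 3' untranslated region. It is maintained in E. coli as a high-copy plasmid through a ColE1/pUC-type origin with ampicillin selection (AmpR under its own bla promoter), and it carries a ColE1 cer site that helps keep the plasmid monomeric. For mammalian cells, a neomycin phosphotransferase sequence provides G418 selection.

The experimental cassette consists of the mouse PGK-1 promoter driving the synthetic luc2 firefly luciferase, followed by the roughly 2.3 kb human 3' UTR of the CD164-201 transcript, which was inserted by Gibson assembly downstream of the luciferase coding sequence; the flanking NheI and XbaI cloning sites were destroyed in the process. The UTR is not annotated as a feature, but it corresponds to the unannotated gap between luc2 and the residual multiple cloning site, after which an SV40 polyadenylation signal is annotated, on the opposite strand. A second, independent unit uses the SV40 enhancer/early promoter to express human codon-optimised Renilla luciferase, followed directly by the NeoR sequence and a synthetic poly(A) signal. Renilla activity serves as an internal control for transfection efficiency, so miRNA-mediated repression through the CD164 UTR appears as a drop in the firefly-to-Renilla ratio. The associated study concerns the miR-124 regulatory network in human neurogenesis, which suggests CD164 was examined as a candidate target. The two feature tables, from the depositor's sequence and the repository's sequencing result, show the same length and features, differing only in the numbering start point.
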