Features (pLannotate 1.2.2; 18 found; start..end, strand, type, name):
     17..66      +  CDS            SET1 (fragment): solubility-enhancement tag derived from T7 phage gene 10B
     74..93      +  terminator     T7 terminator (fragment): transcription terminator for bacteriophage T7 RNA polymerase
    115..236     -  polyA_signal   SV40 poly(A) signal: SV40 polyadenylation signal
    259..327     -  CDS            large T antigen (fragment): large T antigen from SV40 (simian virus 40)
    332..364     +  rep_origin     M13 ori (fragment): M13 bacteriophage origin of replication; arrow indicates direction of (+) strand synthesis
    365..416     -  misc_feature   bom (fragment): basis of mobility region from pBR322
    481..838     +  promoter       SV40 promoter: SV40 enhancer and early promoter
    889..1821    +  CDS            hRluc: Renilla luciferase human codon-optimized
   1872..2664    +  CDS            NeoR/KanR (fragment): aminoglycoside phosphotransferase from Tn5; aph(3')-II (or nptII); confers resistance to neomycin, kanamycin, and G418 (Geneticin®)
   2728..2776    +  polyA_signal   poly(A) signal: synthetic polyadenylation signal
   2797..2889    -  CDS            tnpA (fragment): TN5P_ECOLX - Also known as tnp. Experimental evidence at protein level: Swiss-Prot protein existence level 1. Mediates transposition of transposon Tn5 by a 'cut and paste' mechanism. First, the monomeric transposase binds the 19 bp inverted DNA repeats flanking the transposon. Then, dimerization of the DNA- bound transposase creates a synaptic DNA complex. After nicking of the first DNA strand, excision of the transposon proceeds through a series of intermediates. The transposase then mediates the insertion of the transposon at a new site by strand transfer. The activity of the wild- type tran
   2932..3036    +  promoter       AmpR promoter: bla
   3037..3897    +  CDS            AmpR: β-lactamase; bla; confers resistance to ampicillin, carbenicillin, and related antibiotics
   4055..4643    -  rep_origin     ori: high-copy-number ColE1/pMB1/pBR322/pUC origin of replication
   4759..5042    +  misc_feature   cer region: ColE1-derived recombination site that helps to maintain plasmids as monomers
   5099..5598    +  promoter       PGK promoter: mouse phosphoglycerate kinase 1 promoter
   5645..7297    +  CDS            luciferase: firefly luciferase synthetic luc2 version of the luciferase gene
   9650..10      +  misc_feature   MCS (fragment) (across the origin): pUC18/19 multiple cloning site
>Addgene plasmid #117329 | pmiRGLO-CD164-201 | depositor full sequence | sequence record 221465 | Full Sequence
CATGCAAGCTGATCCGGCTGCTAACAAAGCCCGAAAGGAAGCTGAGTTGGCTGCTGCCACCGCTGAGCAA
TAACTAGCATAACCCCTTGGGGCGGCCGCTTCGAGCAGACATGATAAGATACATTGATGAGTTTGGACAA
ACCACAACTAGAATGCAGTGAAAAAAATGCTTTATTTGTGAAATTTGTGATGCTATTGCTTTATTTGTAA
CCATTATAAGCTGCAATAAACAAGTTAACAACAACAATTGCATTCATTTTATGTTTCAGGTTCAGGGGGA
GATGTGGGAGGTTTTTTTAAGCAAGTAAAACCTCTACAAATGTGGTAAAATCGAATTTTAACAAAATATT
AACGCTTACAATTTCCTGATGCGGTATTTTCTCCTTACGCATCTGTGCGGTATTTCACACCGCATACGCG
GATCTGCGCAGCACCATGGCCTGAAATAACCTCTGAAAGAGGAACTTGGTTAGGTACCTTCTGAGGCGGA
AAGAACCAGCTGTGGAATGTGTGTCAGTTAGGGTGTGGAAAGTCCCCAGGCTCCCCAGCAGGCAGAAGTA
TGCAAAGCATGCATCTCAATTAGTCAGCAACCAGGTGTGGAAAGTCCCCAGGCTCCCCAGCAGGCAGAAG
TATGCAAAGCATGCATCTCAATTAGTCAGCAACCATAGTCCCGCCCCTAACTCCGCCCATCCCGCCCCTA
ACTCCGCCCAGTTCCGCCCATTCTCCGCCCCATGGCTGACTAATTTTTTTTATTTATGCAGAGGCCGAGG
CCGCCTCGGCCTCTGAGCTATTCCAGAAGTAGTGAGGAGGCTTTTTTGGAGGCCTAGGCTTTTGCAAAAA
GCTTGATTCTTCTGACACAACAGTCTCGAACCAAAGGCTGGAGCCACCATGGCTTCCAAGGTGTACGACC
CCGAGCAACGCAAACGCATGATCACTGGGCCTCAGTGGTGGGCTCGCTGCAAGCAAATGAACGTGCTGGA
CTCCTTCATCAACTACTATGATTCCGAGAAGCACGCCGAGAACGCCGTGATTTTTCTGCATGGTAACGCT
GCCTCCAGCTACCTGTGGAGGCACGTCGTGCCTCACATCGAGCCCGTGGCTAGATGCATCATCCCTGATC
TGATCGGAATGGGTAAGTCCGGCAAGAGCGGGAATGGCTCATATCGCCTCCTGGATCACTACAAGTACCT
CACCGCTTGGTTCGAGCTGCTGAACCTTCCAAAGAAAATCATCTTTGTGGGCCACGACTGGGGGGCTTGT
CTGGCCTTTCACTACTCCTACGAGCACCAAGACAAGATCAAGGCCATCGTCCATGCTGAGAGTGTCGTGG
ACGTGATCGAGTCCTGGGACGAGTGGCCTGACATCGAGGAGGATATCGCCCTGATCAAGAGCGAAGAGGG
CGAGAAAATGGTGCTTGAGAATAACTTCTTCGTCGAGACCATGCTCCCAAGCAAGATCATGCGGAAACTG
GAGCCTGAGGAGTTCGCTGCCTACCTGGAGCCATTCAAGGAGAAGGGCGAGGTTAGACGGCCTACCCTCT
CCTGGCCTCGCGAGATCCCTCTCGTTAAGGGAGGCAAGCCCGACGTCGTCCAGATTGTCCGCAACTACAA
CGCCTACCTTCGGGCCAGCGACGATCTGCCTAAGATGTTCATCGAGTCCGACCCTGGGTTCTTTTCCAAC
GCTATTGTCGAGGGAGCTAAGAAGTTCCCTAACACCGAGTTCGTGAAGGTGAAGGGCCTCCACTTCAGCC
AGGAGGACGCTCCAGATGAAATGGGTAAGTACATCAAGAGCTTCGTGGAGCGCGTGCTGAAGAACGAGCA
GACCGGTGGTGGGAGCGGAGGTGGCGGATCAGGTGGCGGAGGCTCCGGAGGGATTGAACAAGATGGATTG
CACGCAGGTTCTCCGGCCGCTTGGGTGGAGAGGCTATTCGGCTATGACTGGGCACAACAGACAATCGGCT
GCTCTGATGCCGCCGTGTTCCGGCTGTCAGCGCAGGGGCGCCCGGTTCTTTTTGTCAAGACCGACCTGTC
CGGTGCCCTGAATGAACTGCAGGACGAGGCAGCGCGGCTATCGTGGCTGGCCACGACGGGCGTTCCTTGC
GCAGCTGTGCTCGACGTTGTCACTGAAGCGGGAAGGGACTGGCTGCTATTGGGCGAAGTGCCGGGGCAGG
ATCTCCTGTCATCTCACCTTGCTCCTGCCGAGAAAGTATCCATCATGGCTGATGCAATGCGGCGGCTGCA
TACGCTTGATCCGGCTACCTGCCCATTCGACCACCAAGCGAAACATCGCATCGAGCGAGCACGTACTCGG
ATGGAAGCCGGTCTTGTCGATCAGGATGATCTGGACGAAGAGCATCAGGGGCTCGCGCCAGCCGAACTGT
TCGCCAGGCTCAAGGCGCGCATGCCCGACGGCGAGGATCTCGTCGTGACCCATGGCGATGCCTGCTTGCC
GAATATCATGGTGGAAAATGGCCGCTTTTCTGGATTCATCGACTGTGGCCGGCTGGGTGTGGCGGACCGC
TATCAGGACATAGCGTTGGCTACCCGTGATATTGCTGAAGAGCTTGGCGGCGAATGGGCTGACCGCTTCC
TCGTGCTTTACGGTATCGCCGCTCCCGATTCGCAGCGCATCGCCTTCTATCGCCTTCTTGACGAGTTCTT
CTGAGCGGGACTCTGGGGTTCGAAATGACCGACCAAGCGACGCCCAACCTGCCATCACGATGGCCGCAAT
AAAATATCTTTATTTTCATTACATCTGTGTGTTGGTTTTTTGTGTGAATCGATAGCGATAAGGATCCTCT
TTGCGCTTGCGTTTTCCCTTGTCCAGATAGCCCAGTAGCTGACATTCATCCGGGGTCAGCACCGTTTCTG
CGGACTGGCTTTCTACGTAATGGTTTCTTAGACGTCAGGTGGCACTTTTCGGGGAAATGTGCGCGGAACC
CCTATTTGTTTATTTTTCTAAATACATTCAAATATGTATCCGCTCATGAGACAATAACCCTGATAAATGC
TTCAATAATATTGAAAAAGGAAGAGTATGAGTATTCAACATTTCCGTGTCGCCCTTATTCCCTTTTTTGC
GGCATTTTGCCTTCCTGTTTTTGCTCACCCAGAAACGCTGGTGAAAGTAAAAGATGCTGAAGATCAGTTG
GGTGCACGAGTGGGTTACATCGAACTGGATCTCAACAGCGGTAAGATCCTTGAGAGTTTTCGCCCCGAAG
AACGTTTTCCAATGATGAGCACTTTCAAAGTTCTGCTATGTGGCGCGGTATTATCCCGTATTGACGCCGG
GCAAGAGCAACTCGGTCGCCGCATACACTATTCTCAGAATGACTTGGTTGAGTACTCACCAGTCACAGAA
AAGCATCTTACGGATGGCATGACAGTAAGAGAATTATGCAGTGCTGCCATAACCATGAGTGATAACACTG
CGGCCAACTTACTTCTGACAACTATCGGAGGACCGAAGGAGCTAACCGCTTTTTTGCACAACATGGGGGA
TCATGTAACTCGCCTTGATCGTTGGGAACCGGAGCTGAATGAAGCCATACCAAACGACGAGCGTGACACC
ACGATGCCTGTAGCAATGGCAACAACGTTGCGCAAACTATTAACTGGCGAACTACTTACTCTAGCTTCCC
GGCAACAATTAATAGACTGGATGGAGGCGGATAAAGTTGCAGGACCACTTCTGCGCTCGGCCCTTCCGGC
TGGCTGGTTTATTGCTGATAAATCTGGAGCCGGTGAGCGTGGGTCTCGCGGTATCATTGCAGCACTGGGG
CCAGATGGTAAGCCCTCCCGTATCGTAGTTATCTACACGACGGGGAGTCAGGCAACTATGGATGAACGAA
ATAGACAGATCGCTGAGATAGGTGCCTCACTGATTAAGCATTGGTAATTCGAAATGACCGACCAAGCGAC
GCCCAACCGGTATCAGCTCACTCAAAGGCGGTAATACGGTTATCCACAGAATCAGGGGATAACGCAGGAA
AGAACATGTGAGCAAAAGGCCAGCAAAAGGCCAGGAACCGTAAAAAGGCCGCGTTGCTGGCGTTTTTCCA
TAGGCTCCGCCCCCCTGACGAGCATCACAAAAATCGACGCTCAAGTCAGAGGTGGCGAAACCCGACAGGA
CTATAAAGATACCAGGCGTTTCCCCCTGGAAGCTCCCTCGTGCGCTCTCCTGTTCCGACCCTGCCGCTTA
CCGGATACCTGTCCGCCTTTCTCCCTTCGGGAAGCGTGGCGCTTTCTCATAGCTCACGCTGTAGGTATCT
CAGTTCGGTGTAGGTCGTTCGCTCCAAGCTGGGCTGTGTGCACGAACCCCCCGTTCAGCCCGACCGCTGC
GCCTTATCCGGTAACTATCGTCTTGAGTCCAACCCGGTAAGACACGACTTATCGCCACTGGCAGCAGCCA
CTGGTAACAGGATTAGCAGAGCGAGGTATGTAGGCGGTGCTACAGAGTTCTTGAAGTGGTGGCCTAACTA
CGGCTACACTAGAAGGACAGTATTTGGTATCTGCGCTCTGCTGAAGCCAGTTACCTTCGGAAAAAGAGTT
GGTAGCTCTTGATCCGGCAAACAAACCACCGCTGGTAGCGGTGGTTTTTTTGTTTGCAAGCAGCAGATTA
CGCGCAGAAAAAAAGGATTTCAAGAAGATCCTTTGATCTTTTCTACGGGGTCTGACGCTCAGTGGAACGA
AAACTCACGTTAAGGGATTTTGGTCATGAGATTATCAAAAAGGATCTTCACCTAGATCCTTTTATAGTCC
GGAAATACAGGAACGCACGCTGGATGGCCCTTCGCTGGGATGGTGAAACCATGAAAAATGGCAGCTTCAG
TGGATTAAGTGGGGGTAATGTGGCCTGTACCCTCTGGTTGCATAGGTATTCATACGGTTAAAATTTATCA
GGCGCGATTGCGGCAGTTTTTCGGGTGGTTTGTTGCCATTTTTACCTGTCTGCTGCCGTGATCGCGCTGA
ACGCGTTTTAGCGGTGCGTACAATTAAGGGATTATGGTAAATCCACTTACTGTCTGCCCTCGTAGCCATC
GAGATAAACCGCAGTACTCCGGCCACGATGCGTCCGGCGTAGAGGATCGAGATCTACCGGGTAGGGGAGG
CGCTTTTCCCAAGGCAGTCTGGAGCATGCGCTTTAGCAGCCCCGCTGGGCACTTGGCGCTACACAAGTGG
CCTCTGGCCTCGCACACATTCCACATCCACCGGTAGGCGCCAACCGGCTCCGTTCTTTGGTGGCCCCTTC
GCGCCACCTTCTACTCCTCCCCTAGTCAGGAAGTTCCCCCCCGCCCCGCAGCTCGCGTCGTGCAGGACGT
GACAAATGGAAGTAGCACGTCTCACTAGTCTCGTGCAGATGGACAGCACCGCTGAGCAATGGAAGCGGGT
AGGCCTTTGGGGCAGCGGCCAATAGCAGCTTTGCTCCTTCGCTTTCTGGGCTCAGAGGCTGGGAAGGGGT
GGGTCCGGGGGCGGGCTCAGGGGCGGGCTCAGGGGCGGGGCGGGCGCCCGAAGGTCCTCCGGAGGCCCGG
CATTCTGCACGCTTCAAAAGCGCACGTCTGCCGCGCTGTTCTCCTCTTCCTCATCTCCGGGCCTTTCGAC
CTGCAGCCCAAGCTTGGCAATCCGGTACTGTTGGTAAAGCCACCATGGAAGATGCCAAAAACATTAAGAA
GGGCCCAGCGCCATTCTACCCACTCGAAGACGGGACCGCCGGCGAGCAGCTGCACAAAGCCATGAAGCGC
TACGCCCTGGTGCCCGGCACCATCGCCTTTACCGACGCACATATCGAGGTGGACATTACCTACGCCGAGT
ACTTCGAGATGAGCGTTCGGCTGGCAGAAGCTATGAAGCGCTATGGGCTGAATACAAACCATCGGATCGT
GGTGTGCAGCGAGAATAGCTTGCAGTTCTTCATGCCCGTGTTGGGTGCCCTGTTCATCGGTGTGGCTGTG
GCCCCAGCTAACGACATCTACAACGAGCGCGAGCTGCTGAACAGCATGGGCATCAGCCAGCCCACCGTCG
TATTCGTGAGCAAGAAAGGGCTGCAAAAGATCCTCAACGTGCAAAAGAAGCTACCGATCATACAAAAGAT
CATCATCATGGATAGCAAGACCGACTACCAGGGCTTCCAAAGCATGTACACCTTCGTGACTTCCCATTTG
CCACCCGGCTTCAACGAGTACGACTTCGTGCCCGAGAGCTTCGACCGGGACAAAACCATCGCCCTGATCA
TGAACAGTAGTGGCAGTACCGGATTGCCCAAGGGCGTAGCCCTACCGCACCGCACCGCTTGTGTCCGATT
CAGTCATGCCCGCGACCCCATCTTCGGCAACCAGATCATCCCCGACACCGCTATCCTCAGCGTGGTGCCA
TTTCACCACGGCTTCGGCATGTTCACCACGCTGGGCTACTTGATCTGCGGCTTTCGGGTCGTGCTCATGT
ACCGCTTCGAGGAGGAGCTATTCTTGCGCAGCTTGCAAGACTATAAGATTCAATCTGCCCTGCTGGTGCC
CACACTATTTAGCTTCTTCGCTAAGAGCACTCTCATCGACAAGTACGACCTAAGCAACTTGCACGAGATC
GCCAGCGGCGGGGCGCCGCTCAGCAAGGAGGTAGGTGAGGCCGTGGCCAAACGCTTCCACCTACCAGGCA
TCCGCCAGGGCTACGGCCTGACAGAAACAACCAGCGCCATTCTGATCACCCCCGAAGGGGACGACAAGCC
TGGCGCAGTAGGCAAGGTGGTGCCCTTCTTCGAGGCTAAGGTGGTGGACTTGGACACCGGTAAGACACTG
GGTGTGAACCAGCGCGGCGAGCTGTGCGTCCGTGGCCCCATGATCATGAGCGGCTACGTTAACAACCCCG
AGGCTACAAACGCTCTCATCGACAAGGACGGCTGGCTGCACAGCGGCGACATCGCCTACTGGGACGAGGA
CGAGCACTTCTTCATCGTGGACCGGCTGAAGAGCCTGATCAAATACAAGGGCTACCAGGTAGCCCCAGCC
GAACTGGAGAGCATCCTGCTGCAACACCCCAACATCTTCGACGCCGGGGTCGCCGGCCTGCCCGACGACG
ATGCCGGCGAGCTGCCCGCCGCAGTCGTCGTGCTGGAACACGGTAAAACCATGACCGAGAAGGAGATCGT
GGACTATGTGGCCAGCCAGGTTACAACCGCCAAGAAGCTGCGCGGTGGTGTTGTGTTCGTGGACGAGGTG
CCTAAAGGACTGACCGGCAAGTTGGACGCCCGCAAGATCCGCGAGATTCTCATTAAGGCCAAGAAGGGCG
GCAAGATCGCCGTGTAATTCTAGTTGTTTAAACGAGACAGACCCATTGAATTAATAAGGACTGGTGATTC
ATTTGTGTAACTCACTGAAGCCAAAATACTATCTTTTAAGATGTCCCACATGGAAGACGCTATTCCAGGA
TCTTTAAATTTCCATGGATGCATATAGGATGTTTGGGAGCATCATCCGTGAAGAAAAAATCAATTAAATC
ATTGTGTTCAACAGGAATATTTAAAATATTCTGCATGAATCCTGTGGCTGTCTTATTTTAAATAGCTGCT
GCTGTGGGATTATATTTTTTTTCCTTAACATGCCAAATATAACTTTCTGAAAGTGATGGAAAATGTTGTC
TTGTGCAGACAACATCATGGCTCTTGGCAGTTTAAATTTAGTAATTTTAATTTAGTGAACAGAATTGAGA
AGAACGTGCCAAATGAGAATCAATTAGGTGGATTTTTGGCTGTCATTTCAAAAGTGGAATAAATTTATTA
ATTTAGTAGTACTAAATGGTATCCTTAGATTAAAATTTTGTGCTTGATAACAGCTGTTTTTTCTACATTA
GAAATAAGATGCCACACAAGGAACTACATTCCAGATTTAAAGAAATGAAAGGATACCATTAGTGTGTATA
ACAGATTATTGTTCATACTTGTAAAGCATCTTATGTCATTGAGAATATAAAGAACAGTGCCTTAGAAGAC
AGTGAAAGGTAAGCTCTAGCTTAATGTCTATGATTTGTTCTTTGACATTAAGGAAGGTAAGGATTGGTCA
GAGGATGTAACTTGATGTGAGCAGTAGTAAACCTGTTTTAGATATCATACTGTTAATATTTTATTGAAAA
TTTATTTCAGAGCGGAGAAACTTAAGCTAAAGTCTGTTATACAGAATTGAAAGCCTTCGTATCTTGAACC
TCCCAACATTTTTCTTATGGCTGTTGAAAAGTATAGAGCTAAATTGATTTAATTACACTTTCCTTTGTAC
TTTAAAAAAAAGTATGCTAGCACTATTGTACCTTGAAAGGATTTCCACCAGACTGTCTTGAGTAGTGACT
TCTTTGGTGAGGCAAGAAGGATATACATTATTTTAGAATCATTTACTATTTAAATGAGACAATCATATTA
TTTTAGAATCATTTATTTTAAATGAGACAATCATTTTAAGTTTTAAGATAACAGAAGTGACCAATGTAAT
TTCACAACACCTAAGGATTTTTTGGTTGATCAGGTTACTGTAGATTTTTACTGATTGTCCTGGATGAATA
GACTGTGCTTTTTCTTTTTCTCTCCCTTCCTTCTTGGTTTCCCATAGTATAATAAGCATGCATACTTTAA
CTTCTATAGTTTTCTCCTTTAGAGGGTCGTCTTCAGTTTTAGAGGTTTACTTCTCCCTTGCCTTTGACTC
ATTGGACTAGTGCAGAGGCTTTAAGTAGTTTAAAATGGGCTTTTGCTTTTCTAGGTCATTAACGTTTTTT
ATTTAGTTTCTTTAGCCAATAGTGGCTGAGTTTCGCACTTGATTTTCAATATTTTATAGTAAGAAATGAC
AAACTGCTTTGTTTCATTTCATAAACAAACTCTGCATTTAGATAACTATTAAAGGTTGTTAAGATGAAGA
TTTACTGTTTCTTTGTTACTCGTTGGTACAGCTGTTTGTTTTACTTGCACATTTGTACATATACTTAATG
TTTTCAAGTGCCTTAATTGTTTAAAATCTCTGGCTTCAAAGTTTCTTGGGGAAAGGTCGGTTTACCTCAC
ATTTTTTGTTTCCATTAGTAATATTCTAGGTACCTCACAAAATGTATTATGGTGCCATGGCTGTTAGTTT
TTAGTGAGTGCTGTAGGATTAATTCGAAAATAGGCAGAATTCCATTCCTCCCAAGGTGGCAAAAATTAGC
TATACTGATGTAATTGTCATTTACCTGGGTATGAATTCCCTGACACACATTCATGTCAACATATGTAGCA
AATTTTGTGAAAACATAACAATTTGAAGCTTCTGTAATTTTGAGCACTGCTCTAACAACAAGCATAATAT
AAAATTAGTTAGATTTTGCAAGTCTACAAATGAGCTCTTGCAACAGAACTCACAGCCTTTTTACTTTTTT
CCCCTAACTTTAGCAATGTAGTATCTTGAGCCATTAATTTTTGGGTTTTTTTAAAATCCAGAAGGTATAT
AGAAACCTTTTCAGATTTTTCATCTGATTTGTTCTTGCAGATGTTCTTCTATCAAATACCTTATTTTACC
TTACAGATATTTGTTGCACAGGCAGATACTGCTGTATTTAGACATTTCTATTTCAGTTCATTAAAAACTG
CAAAACCAATCTGTATCATGTACCAAACTGACTTAAAATAAATCTACATGTTTATTGAAAGTCGACCTGC
AGG
