Features (pLannotate 1.2.2; 18 found; start..end, strand, type, name):
     67..350     +  misc_feature   cer region: ColE1-derived recombination site that helps to maintain plasmids as monomers
    407..906     +  promoter       PGK promoter: mouse phosphoglycerate kinase 1 promoter
    953..2605    +  CDS            luciferase: firefly luciferase synthetic luc2 version of the luciferase gene
   4958..4981    +  misc_feature   MCS (fragment): pUC18/19 multiple cloning site
   4988..5037    +  CDS            SET1 (fragment): solubility-enhancement tag derived from T7 phage gene 10B
   5045..5064    +  terminator     T7 terminator (fragment): transcription terminator for bacteriophage T7 RNA polymerase
   5086..5207    -  polyA_signal   SV40 poly(A) signal: SV40 polyadenylation signal
   5230..5298    -  CDS            large T antigen (fragment): large T antigen from SV40 (simian virus 40)
   5303..5335    +  rep_origin     M13 ori (fragment): M13 bacteriophage origin of replication; arrow indicates direction of (+) strand synthesis
   5336..5387    -  misc_feature   bom (fragment): basis of mobility region from pBR322
   5452..5809    +  promoter       SV40 promoter: SV40 enhancer and early promoter
   5860..6792    +  CDS            hRluc: Renilla luciferase human codon-optimized
   6843..7635    +  CDS            NeoR/KanR (fragment): aminoglycoside phosphotransferase from Tn5; aph(3')-II (or nptII); confers resistance to neomycin, kanamycin, and G418 (Geneticin®)
   7699..7747    +  polyA_signal   poly(A) signal: synthetic polyadenylation signal
   7768..7860    -  CDS            tnpA (fragment): TN5P_ECOLX - Also known as tnp. Experimental evidence at protein level: Swiss-Prot protein existence level 1. Mediates transposition of transposon Tn5 by a 'cut and paste' mechanism. First, the monomeric transposase binds the 19 bp inverted DNA repeats flanking the transposon. Then, dimerization of the DNA- bound transposase creates a synaptic DNA complex. After nicking of the first DNA strand, excision of the transposon proceeds through a series of intermediates. The transposase then mediates the insertion of the transposon at a new site by strand transfer. The activity of the wild- type tran
   7903..8007    +  promoter       AmpR promoter: bla
   8008..8868    +  CDS            AmpR: β-lactamase; bla; confers resistance to ampicillin, carbenicillin, and related antibiotics
   9026..9614    -  rep_origin     ori: high-copy-number ColE1/pMB1/pBR322/pUC origin of replication
>Addgene plasmid #117329 | pmiRGLO-CD164-201 | addgene full sequence | sequence record 229339 | Addgene NGS Result
ACTCACGTTAAGGGATTTTGGTCATGAGATTATCAAAAAGGATCTTCACCTAGATCCTTTTATAGTCCGG
AAATACAGGAACGCACGCTGGATGGCCCTTCGCTGGGATGGTGAAACCATGAAAAATGGCAGCTTCAGTG
GATTAAGTGGGGGTAATGTGGCCTGTACCCTCTGGTTGCATAGGTATTCATACGGTTAAAATTTATCAGG
CGCGATTGCGGCAGTTTTTCGGGTGGTTTGTTGCCATTTTTACCTGTCTGCTGCCGTGATCGCGCTGAAC
GCGTTTTAGCGGTGCGTACAATTAAGGGATTATGGTAAATCCACTTACTGTCTGCCCTCGTAGCCATCGA
GATAAACCGCAGTACTCCGGCCACGATGCGTCCGGCGTAGAGGATCGAGATCTACCGGGTAGGGGAGGCG
CTTTTCCCAAGGCAGTCTGGAGCATGCGCTTTAGCAGCCCCGCTGGGCACTTGGCGCTACACAAGTGGCC
TCTGGCCTCGCACACATTCCACATCCACCGGTAGGCGCCAACCGGCTCCGTTCTTTGGTGGCCCCTTCGC
GCCACCTTCTACTCCTCCCCTAGTCAGGAAGTTCCCCCCCGCCCCGCAGCTCGCGTCGTGCAGGACGTGA
CAAATGGAAGTAGCACGTCTCACTAGTCTCGTGCAGATGGACAGCACCGCTGAGCAATGGAAGCGGGTAG
GCCTTTGGGGCAGCGGCCAATAGCAGCTTTGCTCCTTCGCTTTCTGGGCTCAGAGGCTGGGAAGGGGTGG
GTCCGGGGGCGGGCTCAGGGGCGGGCTCAGGGGCGGGGCGGGCGCCCGAAGGTCCTCCGGAGGCCCGGCA
TTCTGCACGCTTCAAAAGCGCACGTCTGCCGCGCTGTTCTCCTCTTCCTCATCTCCGGGCCTTTCGACCT
GCAGCCCAAGCTTGGCAATCCGGTACTGTTGGTAAAGCCACCATGGAAGATGCCAAAAACATTAAGAAGG
GCCCAGCGCCATTCTACCCACTCGAAGACGGGACCGCCGGCGAGCAGCTGCACAAAGCCATGAAGCGCTA
CGCCCTGGTGCCCGGCACCATCGCCTTTACCGACGCACATATCGAGGTGGACATTACCTACGCCGAGTAC
TTCGAGATGAGCGTTCGGCTGGCAGAAGCTATGAAGCGCTATGGGCTGAATACAAACCATCGGATCGTGG
TGTGCAGCGAGAATAGCTTGCAGTTCTTCATGCCCGTGTTGGGTGCCCTGTTCATCGGTGTGGCTGTGGC
CCCAGCTAACGACATCTACAACGAGCGCGAGCTGCTGAACAGCATGGGCATCAGCCAGCCCACCGTCGTA
TTCGTGAGCAAGAAAGGGCTGCAAAAGATCCTCAACGTGCAAAAGAAGCTACCGATCATACAAAAGATCA
TCATCATGGATAGCAAGACCGACTACCAGGGCTTCCAAAGCATGTACACCTTCGTGACTTCCCATTTGCC
ACCCGGCTTCAACGAGTACGACTTCGTGCCCGAGAGCTTCGACCGGGACAAAACCATCGCCCTGATCATG
AACAGTAGTGGCAGTACCGGATTGCCCAAGGGCGTAGCCCTACCGCACCGCACCGCTTGTGTCCGATTCA
GTCATGCCCGCGACCCCATCTTCGGCAACCAGATCATCCCCGACACCGCTATCCTCAGCGTGGTGCCATT
TCACCACGGCTTCGGCATGTTCACCACGCTGGGCTACTTGATCTGCGGCTTTCGGGTCGTGCTCATGTAC
CGCTTCGAGGAGGAGCTATTCTTGCGCAGCTTGCAAGACTATAAGATTCAATCTGCCCTGCTGGTGCCCA
CACTATTTAGCTTCTTCGCTAAGAGCACTCTCATCGACAAGTACGACCTAAGCAACTTGCACGAGATCGC
CAGCGGCGGGGCGCCGCTCAGCAAGGAGGTAGGTGAGGCCGTGGCCAAACGCTTCCACCTACCAGGCATC
CGCCAGGGCTACGGCCTGACAGAAACAACCAGCGCCATTCTGATCACCCCCGAAGGGGACGACAAGCCTG
GCGCAGTAGGCAAGGTGGTGCCCTTCTTCGAGGCTAAGGTGGTGGACTTGGACACCGGTAAGACACTGGG
TGTGAACCAGCGCGGCGAGCTGTGCGTCCGTGGCCCCATGATCATGAGCGGCTACGTTAACAACCCCGAG
GCTACAAACGCTCTCATCGACAAGGACGGCTGGCTGCACAGCGGCGACATCGCCTACTGGGACGAGGACG
AGCACTTCTTCATCGTGGACCGGCTGAAGAGCCTGATCAAATACAAGGGCTACCAGGTAGCCCCAGCCGA
ACTGGAGAGCATCCTGCTGCAACACCCCAACATCTTCGACGCCGGGGTCGCCGGCCTGCCCGACGACGAT
GCCGGCGAGCTGCCCGCCGCAGTCGTCGTGCTGGAACACGGTAAAACCATGACCGAGAAGGAGATCGTGG
ACTATGTGGCCAGCCAGGTTACAACCGCCAAGAAGCTGCGCGGTGGTGTTGTGTTCGTGGACGAGGTGCC
TAAAGGACTGACCGGCAAGTTGGACGCCCGCAAGATCCGCGAGATTCTCATTAAGGCCAAGAAGGGCGGC
AAGATCGCCGTGTAATTCTAGTTGTTTAAACGAGACAGACCCATTGAATTAATAAGGACTGGTGATTCAT
TTGTGTAACTCACTGAAGCCAAAATACTATCTTTTAAGATGTCCCACATGGAAGACGCTATTCCAGGATC
TTTAAATTTCCATGGATGCATATAGGATGTTTGGGAGCATCATCCGTGAAGAAAAAATCAATTAAATCAT
TGTGTTCAACAGGAATATTTAAAATATTCTGCATGAATCCTGTGGCTGTCTTATTTTAAATAGCTGCTGC
TGTGGGATTATATTTTTTTTCCTTAACATGCCAAATATAACTTTCTGAAAGTGATGGAAAATGTTGTCTT
GTGCAGACAACATCATGGCTCTTGGCAGTTTAAATTTAGTAATTTTAATTTAGTGAACAGAATTGAGAAG
AACGTGCCAAATGAGAATCAATTAGGTGGATTTTTGGCTGTCATTTCAAAAGTGGAATAAATTTATTAAT
TTAGTAGTACTAAATGGTATCCTTAGATTAAAATTTTGTGCTTGATAACAGCTGTTTTTTCTACATTAGA
AATAAGATGCCACACAAGGAACTACATTCCAGATTTAAAGAAATGAAAGGATACCATTAGTGTGTATAAC
AGATTATTGTTCATACTTGTAAAGCATCTTATGTCATTGAGAATATAAAGAACAGTGCCTTAGAAGACAG
TGAAAGGTAAGCTCTAGCTTAATGTCTATGATTTGTTCTTTGACATTAAGGAAGGTAAGGATTGGTCAGA
GGATGTAACTTGATGTGAGCAGTAGTAAACCTGTTTTAGATATCATACTGTTAATATTTTATTGAAAATT
TATTTCAGAGCGGAGAAACTTAAGCTAAAGTCTGTTATACAGAATTGAAAGCCTTCGTATCTTGAACCTC
CCAACATTTTTCTTATGGCTGTTGAAAAGTATAGAGCTAAATTGATTTAATTACACTTTCCTTTGTACTT
TAAAAAAAAGTATGCTAGCACTATTGTACCTTGAAAGGATTTCCACCAGACTGTCTTGAGTAGTGACTTC
TTTGGTGAGGCAAGAAGGATATACATTATTTTAGAATCATTTACTATTTAAATGAGACAATCATATTATT
TTAGAATCATTTATTTTAAATGAGACAATCATTTTAAGTTTTAAGATAACAGAAGTGACCAATGTAATTT
CACAACACCTAAGGATTTTTTGGTTGATCAGGTTACTGTAGATTTTTACTGATTGTCCTGGATGAATAGA
CTGTGCTTTTTCTTTTTCTCTCCCTTCCTTCTTGGTTTCCCATAGTATAATAAGCATGCATACTTTAACT
TCTATAGTTTTCTCCTTTAGAGGGTCGTCTTCAGTTTTAGAGGTTTACTTCTCCCTTGCCTTTGACTCAT
TGGACTAGTGCAGAGGCTTTAAGTAGTTTAAAATGGGCTTTTGCTTTTCTAGGTCATTAACGTTTTTTAT
TTAGTTTCTTTAGCCAATAGTGACTGAGTTTCGCACTTGATTTTCAATATTTTATAGTAAGAAATGACAA
ACTGCTTTGTTTCATTTCATAAACAAACTCTGCATTTAGATAACTATTAAAGGTTGTTAAGATGAAGATT
TACTGTTTCTTTGTTACTCGTTGGTACAGCTGTTTGTTTTACTTGCACATTTGTACATATACTTAATGTT
TTCAAGTGCCTTAATTGTTTAAAATCTCTGGCTTCAAAGTTTCTTGGGGAAAGGTCGGTTTACCTCACAT
TTTTTGTTTCCATTAGTAATATTCTAGGTACCTCACAAAATGTATTATGGTGCCATGGCTGTTAGTTTTT
AGTGAGTGCTGTAGGATTAATTCGAAAATAGGCAGAATTCCATTCCTCCCAAGGTGGCAAAAATTAGCTA
TACTGATGTAATTGTCATTTACCTGGGTATGAATTCCCTGACACACATTCATGTCAACATATGTAGCAAA
TTTTGTGAAAACATAACAATTTGAAGCTTCTGTAATTTTGAGCACTGCTCTAACAACAAGCATAATATAA
AATTAGTTAGATTTTGCAAGTCTACAAATGAGCTCTTGCAACAGAACTCACAGCCTTTTTACTTTTTTCC
CCTAACTTTAGCAATGTAGTATCTTGAGCCATTAATTTTTGGGTTTTTTTAAAATCCAGAAGGTATATAG
AAACCTTTTCAGATTTTTCATCTGATTTGTTCTTGCAGATGTTCTTCTATCAAATACCTTATTTTACCTT
ACAGATATTTGTTGCACAGGCAGATACTGCTGTATTTAGACATTTCTATTTCAGTTCATTAAAAACTGCA
AAACCAATCTGTATCATGTACCAAACTGACTTAAAATAAATCTACATGTTTATTGAAAGTCGACCTGCAG
GCATGCAAGCTGATCCGGCTGCTAACAAAGCCCGAAAGGAAGCTGAGTTGGCTGCTGCCACCGCTGAGCA
ATAACTAGCATAACCCCTTGGGGCGGCCGCTTCGAGCAGACATGATAAGATACATTGATGAGTTTGGACA
AACCACAACTAGAATGCAGTGAAAAAAATGCTTTATTTGTGAAATTTGTGATGCTATTGCTTTATTTGTA
ACCATTATAAGCTGCAATAAACAAGTTAACAACAACAATTGCATTCATTTTATGTTTCAGGTTCAGGGGG
AGATGTGGGAGGTTTTTTTAAGCAAGTAAAACCTCTACAAATGTGGTAAAATCGAATTTTAACAAAATAT
TAACGCTTACAATTTCCTGATGCGGTATTTTCTCCTTACGCATCTGTGCGGTATTTCACACCGCATACGC
GGATCTGCGCAGCACCATGGCCTGAAATAACCTCTGAAAGAGGAACTTGGTTAGGTACCTTCTGAGGCGG
AAAGAACCAGCTGTGGAATGTGTGTCAGTTAGGGTGTGGAAAGTCCCCAGGCTCCCCAGCAGGCAGAAGT
ATGCAAAGCATGCATCTCAATTAGTCAGCAACCAGGTGTGGAAAGTCCCCAGGCTCCCCAGCAGGCAGAA
GTATGCAAAGCATGCATCTCAATTAGTCAGCAACCATAGTCCCGCCCCTAACTCCGCCCATCCCGCCCCT
AACTCCGCCCAGTTCCGCCCATTCTCCGCCCCATGGCTGACTAATTTTTTTTATTTATGCAGAGGCCGAG
GCCGCCTCGGCCTCTGAGCTATTCCAGAAGTAGTGAGGAGGCTTTTTTGGAGGCCTAGGCTTTTGCAAAA
AGCTTGATTCTTCTGACACAACAGTCTCGAACCAAAGGCTGGAGCCACCATGGCTTCCAAGGTGTACGAC
CCCGAGCAACGCAAACGCATGATCACTGGGCCTCAGTGGTGGGCTCGCTGCAAGCAAATGAACGTGCTGG
ACTCCTTCATCAACTACTATGATTCCGAGAAGCACGCCGAGAACGCCGTGATTTTTCTGCATGGTAACGC
TGCCTCCAGCTACCTGTGGAGGCACGTCGTGCCTCACATCGAGCCCGTGGCTAGATGCATCATCCCTGAT
CTGATCGGAATGGGTAAGTCCGGCAAGAGCGGGAATGGCTCATATCGCCTCCTGGATCACTACAAGTACC
TCACCGCTTGGTTCGAGCTGCTGAACCTTCCAAAGAAAATCATCTTTGTGGGCCACGACTGGGGGGCTTG
TCTGGCCTTTCACTACTCCTACGAGCACCAAGACAAGATCAAGGCCATCGTCCATGCTGAGAGTGTCGTG
GACGTGATCGAGTCCTGGGACGAGTGGCCTGACATCGAGGAGGATATCGCCCTGATCAAGAGCGAAGAGG
GCGAGAAAATGGTGCTTGAGAATAACTTCTTCGTCGAGACCATGCTCCCAAGCAAGATCATGCGGAAACT
GGAGCCTGAGGAGTTCGCTGCCTACCTGGAGCCATTCAAGGAGAAGGGCGAGGTTAGACGGCCTACCCTC
TCCTGGCCTCGCGAGATCCCTCTCGTTAAGGGAGGCAAGCCCGACGTCGTCCAGATTGTCCGCAACTACA
ACGCCTACCTTCGGGCCAGCGACGATCTGCCTAAGATGTTCATCGAGTCCGACCCTGGGTTCTTTTCCAA
CGCTATTGTCGAGGGAGCTAAGAAGTTCCCTAACACCGAGTTCGTGAAGGTGAAGGGCCTCCACTTCAGC
CAGGAGGACGCTCCAGATGAAATGGGTAAGTACATCAAGAGCTTCGTGGAGCGCGTGCTGAAGAACGAGC
AGACCGGTGGTGGGAGCGGAGGTGGCGGATCAGGTGGCGGAGGCTCCGGAGGGATTGAACAAGATGGATT
GCACGCAGGTTCTCCGGCCGCTTGGGTGGAGAGGCTATTCGGCTATGACTGGGCACAACAGACAATCGGC
TGCTCTGATGCCGCCGTGTTCCGGCTGTCAGCGCAGGGGCGCCCGGTTCTTTTTGTCAAGACCGACCTGT
CCGGTGCCCTGAATGAACTGCAGGACGAGGCAGCGCGGCTATCGTGGCTGGCCACGACGGGCGTTCCTTG
CGCAGCTGTGCTCGACGTTGTCACTGAAGCGGGAAGGGACTGGCTGCTATTGGGCGAAGTGCCGGGGCAG
GATCTCCTGTCATCTCACCTTGCTCCTGCCGAGAAAGTATCCATCATGGCTGATGCAATGCGGCGGCTGC
ATACGCTTGATCCGGCTACCTGCCCATTCGACCACCAAGCGAAACATCGCATCGAGCGAGCACGTACTCG
GATGGAAGCCGGTCTTGTCGATCAGGATGATCTGGACGAAGAGCATCAGGGGCTCGCGCCAGCCGAACTG
TTCGCCAGGCTCAAGGCGCGCATGCCCGACGGCGAGGATCTCGTCGTGACCCATGGCGATGCCTGCTTGC
CGAATATCATGGTGGAAAATGGCCGCTTTTCTGGATTCATCGACTGTGGCCGGCTGGGTGTGGCGGACCG
CTATCAGGACATAGCGTTGGCTACCCGTGATATTGCTGAAGAGCTTGGCGGCGAATGGGCTGACCGCTTC
CTCGTGCTTTACGGTATCGCCGCTCCCGATTCGCAGCGCATCGCCTTCTATCGCCTTCTTGACGAGTTCT
TCTGAGCGGGACTCTGGGGTTCGAAATGACCGACCAAGCGACGCCCAACCTGCCATCACGATGGCCGCAA
TAAAATATCTTTATTTTCATTACATCTGTGTGTTGGTTTTTTGTGTGAATCGATAGCGATAAGGATCCTC
TTTGCGCTTGCGTTTTCCCTTGTCCAGATAGCCCAGTAGCTGACATTCATCCGGGGTCAGCACCGTTTCT
GCGGACTGGCTTTCTACGTAATGGTTTCTTAGACGTCAGGTGGCACTTTTCGGGGAAATGTGCGCGGAAC
CCCTATTTGTTTATTTTTCTAAATACATTCAAATATGTATCCGCTCATGAGACAATAACCCTGATAAATG
CTTCAATAATATTGAAAAAGGAAGAGTATGAGTATTCAACATTTCCGTGTCGCCCTTATTCCCTTTTTTG
CGGCATTTTGCCTTCCTGTTTTTGCTCACCCAGAAACGCTGGTGAAAGTAAAAGATGCTGAAGATCAGTT
GGGTGCACGAGTGGGTTACATCGAACTGGATCTCAACAGCGGTAAGATCCTTGAGAGTTTTCGCCCCGAA
GAACGTTTTCCAATGATGAGCACTTTCAAAGTTCTGCTATGTGGCGCGGTATTATCCCGTATTGACGCCG
GGCAAGAGCAACTCGGTCGCCGCATACACTATTCTCAGAATGACTTGGTTGAGTACTCACCAGTCACAGA
AAAGCATCTTACGGATGGCATGACAGTAAGAGAATTATGCAGTGCTGCCATAACCATGAGTGATAACACT
GCGGCCAACTTACTTCTGACAACTATCGGAGGACCGAAGGAGCTAACCGCTTTTTTGCACAACATGGGGG
ATCATGTAACTCGCCTTGATCGTTGGGAACCGGAGCTGAATGAAGCCATACCAAACGACGAGCGTGACAC
CACGATGCCTGTAGCAATGGCAACAACGTTGCGCAAACTATTAACTGGCGAACTACTTACTCTAGCTTCC
CGGCAACAATTAATAGACTGGATGGAGGCGGATAAAGTTGCAGGACCACTTCTGCGCTCGGCCCTTCCGG
CTGGCTGGTTTATTGCTGATAAATCTGGAGCCGGTGAGCGTGGGTCTCGCGGTATCATTGCAGCACTGGG
GCCAGATGGTAAGCCCTCCCGTATCGTAGTTATCTACACGACGGGGAGTCAGGCAACTATGGATGAACGA
AATAGACAGATCGCTGAGATAGGTGCCTCACTGATTAAGCATTGGTAATTCGAAATGACCGACCAAGCGA
CGCCCAACCGGTATCAGCTCACTCAAAGGCGGTAATACGGTTATCCACAGAATCAGGGGATAACGCAGGA
AAGAACATGTGAGCAAAAGGCCAGCAAAAGGCCAGGAACCGTAAAAAGGCCGCGTTGCTGGCGTTTTTCC
ATAGGCTCCGCCCCCCTGACGAGCATCACAAAAATCGACGCTCAAGTCAGAGGTGGCGAAACCCGACAGG
ACTATAAAGATACCAGGCGTTTCCCCCTGGAAGCTCCCTCGTGCGCTCTCCTGTTCCGACCCTGCCGCTT
ACCGGATACCTGTCCGCCTTTCTCCCTTCGGGAAGCGTGGCGCTTTCTCATAGCTCACGCTGTAGGTATC
TCAGTTCGGTGTAGGTCGTTCGCTCCAAGCTGGGCTGTGTGCACGAACCCCCCGTTCAGCCCGACCGCTG
CGCCTTATCCGGTAACTATCGTCTTGAGTCCAACCCGGTAAGACACGACTTATCGCCACTGGCAGCAGCC
ACTGGTAACAGGATTAGCAGAGCGAGGTATGTAGGCGGTGCTACAGAGTTCTTGAAGTGGTGGCCTAACT
ACGGCTACACTAGAAGGACAGTATTTGGTATCTGCGCTCTGCTGAAGCCAGTTACCTTCGGAAAAAGAGT
TGGTAGCTCTTGATCCGGCAAACAAACCACCGCTGGTAGCGGTGGTTTTTTTGTTTGCAAGCAGCAGATT
ACGCGCAGAAAAAAAGGATTTCAAGAAGATCCTTTGATCTTTTCTACGGGGTCTGACGCTCAGTGGAACG
AAA
